Addgene plasmid #73949: pET-15b_LC3B
Purpose: For recombinant expression of human LC3B/MAP1LC3B in E. coli
Depositing lab: Dieter Willbold. Depositing organization: Forschungszentrum Juelich GmbH. Publication: Interaction of Bcl-2 with the autophagy-related GABAA receptor-associated protein (GABARAP): biophysical characterization and functional implications. Ma P, Schwarten M, Schneider L, Boeske A, Henke N, Lisak D, Weber S, Mohrluder J, Stoldt M, Strodel B, Methner A, Hoffmann S, Weiergraber OH, Willbold D. J Biol Chem. 2013 Dec 27;288(52):37204-15. doi: 10.1074/jbc.M113.528067. Epub 2013 Nov 15. PubMed 24240096.
Backbone
  Vector backbone: pET-15b
  Backbone manufacturer: Novagen
  Backbone size w/o insert (bp): 5700
  Total vector size (bp): 6070
  Vector type: Bacterial Expression
Growth in bacteria
  Bacterial resistance: Ampicillin, 100 μg/mL
  Growth temperature: 37°C
  Growth strain: DH5alpha
  Copy number: Low Copy
Gene/Insert
  Gene/Insert name: LC3B (alt name: MAP1LC3B)
  Species: H. sapiens (human)
  Insert size (bp): 372
  Entrez Gene: MAP1LC3B (a.k.a. ATG8F, LC3B, MAP1A/1BLC3, MAP1LC3B-a)
  Promoter: T7
  Tag / fusion protein: His6 (N terminal on backbone)
  Cloning method: Restriction Enzyme; 5′ cloning site BamH I (not destroyed); 3′ cloning site Xho I (not destroyed)
  Sequencing primers: 5′ T7 TAATACGACTCACTATAGG
Terms and licenses: Academic/Nonprofit Terms; Industry Terms: Not Available to Industry
How to cite: pET-15b_LC3B was a gift from Dieter Willbold (Addgene plasmid # 73949 ; http://n2t.net/addgene:73949 ; RRID:Addgene_73949)
