[The description below was written by a language model from this plasmid's Addgene catalogue record.]
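Description:
pET-15b_LC3B is a bacterial expression plasmid built on the Novagen pET-15b backbone for producing recombinant human LC3B (MAP1LC3B, also known as ATG8F) in E. coli. The backbone is about 5.7 kb and the complete construct about 6.07 kb. It is selected with ampicillin and is recorded as low copy, consistent with the pBR322-type origin generally found in pET vectors. The record lists a standard cloning strain for propagation. Because expression is driven by a T7 promoter, protein production requires a host that supplies T7 RNA polymerase, such as a DE3 lysogen, although the record does not name a specific expression strain.

The insert is a 372 bp human LC3B coding sequence cloned by restriction digestion between BamHI at the 5′ end and XhoI at the 3′ end, with both sites preserved. It sits in frame behind the His6 tag encoded by the backbone, so the product is an N-terminally hexahistidine-tagged LC3B suited to purification by immobilized metal affinity chromatography. pET-15b normally also carries a thrombin cleavage site after the tag, a lac operator and lacI for IPTG-regulated induction, and a T7 terminator, but no feature table is provided here to confirm these elements in this construct.

LC3B is a member of the ATG8 family of ubiquitin-like autophagy proteins, and the associated work concerns biophysical characterization of interactions involving the related protein GABARAP. The plasmid is therefore suited to generating purified LC3B for in vitro binding, structural or other biophysical studies.
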