>Addgene plasmid #73949 | pET-15b_LC3B | depositor partial sequence | sequence record 138297 | T7 primer region around His-LC3B
TTTAACTTTAAGAAGGAGATATACCATGGGCAGCAGCCATCATCATCATCATCACAGCAGCGGCCTGGTG
CCGCGCGGATCCATGCCGTCGGAGAAGACCTTCAAGCAGCGCCGCACCTTCGAACAAAGAGTAGAAGATG
TCCGACTTATTCGAGAGCAGCATCCAACCAAAATCCCGGTGATAATAGAACGATACAAGGGTGAGAAGCA
GCTTCCTGTTCTGGATAAAACAAAGTTCCTTGTACCTGACCATGTCAACATGAGTGAGCTCATCAAGATA
ATTAGAAGGCGCTTACAGCTCAATGCTAATCAGGCCTTCTTCCTGTTGGTGAACGGACACAGCATGGTCA
GCGTCTCCACACCAATCTCAGAGGTGTATGAGAGTGAGAAAGATGAAGATGGATTCCTGTACATGGTCTA
TGCCTCCCAGGAGACGTTCGGGATGAAATTGTCAGTGTAAGCGGCGCTCGAGGATGATCCGGCTGCTAAC
AAAGCCCGAAAGGAAGCTGAGTTGGCTGCTGCCACCGCTGAGCAATAACTAGCATAACCCCTTGGGGCCT
CTAAACGGGTCTTGAGGGGTTTTTTGCTGAAAGGAGGAACTATATCCGGATATCCCGCAAGAGGCCCGGC
AGTACCGGCATAACCAAGCCTATGCCTACAGCATCCAGGGTGACGGTGCCGAGGATGACGATGAGCGCAT
TGTTAGATTTCATACACGGTGCCTGACTGCGTTAGCAATTTAACTGTGATAAACTACCGCATTAAAGCTT
ATCGATGATAAGCTGTCAAACATGAGAATTCTTGAAGACGAAAGGGCCTCGTGATACGCCTATTTTTATA
GGTTAATGTCATGATAATAATGGTTTCTTAGACGTCAGGTGGCACTTTTCGGGGAAATGTGCGCGGAACC
CCTATTTGTTTATTTTTCTAAATACATTCAAATATGTATCCGCTCATGAGACAATAACCCTGATAAATGC
TTCAATAATATTGAAAAAGGAAGAGTATGAGTATTCAACATTTCCGTGTCGCCCTTATTCCCTTTTTTGC
GGCATTTTGCCTTCCTGTTTTTGCTCACCCAGAAACGCTGGTGAAAGTAAAAGATGCTGAAGATCAGTTG
GGTGC
