>Addgene plasmid #73949 | pET-15b_LC3B | addgene partial sequence | sequence record 140624 | T7 5'-TAATACGACTCACTATAGGG-3'
CTTTAAGAAGGAGATATACCATGGGCAGCAGCCATCATCATCATCATCACAGCAGCGGCCTGGTGCCGCG
CGGATCCATGCCGTCGGAGAAGACCTTCAAGCAGCGCCGCACCTTCGAACAAAGAGTAGAAGATGTCCGA
CTTATTCGAGAGCAGCATCCAACCAAAATCCCGGTGATAATAGAACGATACAAGGGTGAGAAGCAGCTTC
CTGTTCTGGATAAAACAAAGTTCCTTGTACCTGACCATGTCAACATGAGTGAGCTCATCAAGATAATTAG
AAGGCGCTTACAGCTCAATGCTAATCAGGCCTTCTTCCTGTTGGTGAACGGACACAGCATGGTCAGCGTC
TCCACACCAATCTCAGAGGTGTATGAGAGTGAGAAAGATGAAGATGGATTCCTGTACATGGTCTATGCCT
CCCAGGAGACGTTCGGGATGAAATTGTCAGTGTAAGCGGCGCTCGAGGATGATCCGGCTGCTAACAAAGC
CCGAAAGGAAGCTGAGTTGGCTGCTGCCACCGCTGAGCAATAACTAGCATAACCCCTTGGGGCCTCTAAA
CGGGTCTTGAGGGGTTTTTTGCTGAAAGGAGGAACTATATCCGGATATCCCGCAAGAGGCCCGGCAGTAC
CGGCATAACCAAGCCTATGCCTACAGCATCCAGGGTGACGGTGCCGAGGATGACGATGAGCGCATTGTTA
GATTTCATACACGGTGCCTGACTGCGTTAGCAATTTAACTGTGATAAACTACCGCATTAAA
