>Addgene plasmid #73949 | pET-15b_LC3B | addgene partial sequence | sequence record 140645 | T7term 5'-GCTAGTTATTGCTCAGCGG-3'
TTGTTAGCAGCCGGATCATCCTCGAGCGCCGCTTACACTGACAATTTCATCCCGAACGTCTCCTGGGAGG
CATAGACCATGTACAGGAATCCATCTTCATCTTTCTCACTCTCATACACCTCTGAGATTGGTGTGGAGAC
GCTGACCATGCTGTGTCCGTTCACCAACAGGAAGAAGGCCTGATTAGCATTGAGCTGTAAGCGCCTTCTA
ATTATCTTGATGAGCTCACTCATGTTGACATGGTCAGGTACAAGGAACTTTGTTTTATCCAGAACAGGAA
GCTGCTTCTCACCCTTGTATCGTTCTATTATCACCGGGATTTTGGTTGGATGCTGCTCTCGAATAAGTCG
GACATCTTCTACTCTTTGTTCGAAGGTGCGGCGCTGCTTGAAGGTCTTCTCCGACGGCATGGATCCGCGC
GGCACCAGGCCGCTGCTGTGATGATGATGATGATGGCTGCTGCCCATGGTATATCTCCTTCTTAAAGTTA
AACAAAATTATTTCTAGAGGGGAATTGTTATCCGCTCACAATTCCCCTATAGTGAGTCGTATTAATTTCG
CGGGATCGAGATCTCGATCCTCTACGCCGGACGCATCGTGGCCGGCATCACCGGCGCCACAGGTGCGGTT
GCTGGCGCCTATATCGCCGACATCACCGATGGGGAAGATCGGGCTCGCCACTTCGGGCTCATGAGCGCTT
GTTTCGGCGTGGGTATGGTGGCAGGCCCCGTGGCCGGGGGACTGTTGGGCGCCATCTCCTTGCATGCACC
ATTCCTTGCGGCGGCGGTGCTCAACGGCCTCAACCTACTACTG
